Addgene plasmid #203782: PMT-mCherry_2
Purpose: Brightness calibration
Depositing lab: Thorsten Wohland. Depositing organization: National University of Singapore. Publication: The dependence of EGFR oligomerization on environment and structure: A camera-based N&B study. Balasubramanian H, Sankaran J, Pandey S, Goh CJH, Wohland T. Biophys J. 2022 Dec 6;121(23):4452-4466. doi: 10.1016/j.bpj.2022.11.003. Epub 2022 Nov 5. PubMed 36335429.
Backbone
  Vector backbone: pRK5
  Backbone size w/o insert (bp): 2949
  Vector type: Mammalian Expression
Growth in bacteria
  Bacterial resistance: Ampicillin, 100 μg/mL
  Growth temperature: 37°C
  Growth strain: DH5alpha
  Copy number: Unknown
Gene/Insert
  Gene/Insert name: PMT-mCherry dimer (alt name: plasma membrane targeted mCherry dimer)
  Species: Synthetic
  Insert size (bp): 1512
  Cloning method: Restriction Enzyme; 5′ cloning site unknown (unknown if destroyed)
Terms and licenses: Academic/Nonprofit Terms; Industry Terms: Not Available to Industry
How to cite: PMT-mCherry_2 was a gift from Thorsten Wohland (Addgene plasmid # 203782 ; http://n2t.net/addgene:203782 ; RRID:Addgene_203782)
