[The description below was written by a language model from this plasmid's Addgene catalogue record and pLannotate feature annotations shown in this document.]
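Description:
PMT-mCherry_2 is a mammalian expression plasmid, catalogued on a pRK5 backbone, that encodes a plasma-membrane-targeted tandem dimer of the red fluorescent protein mCherry. The sequenced record is 4,461 nt, consistent with the stated backbone and a synthetic insert of about 1.5 kb. In bacteria it is maintained through a high-copy ColE1/pUC-type origin and selected with ampicillin via the β-lactamase gene and its native bla promoter.

Expression in mammalian cells is driven by the human cytomegalovirus immediate-early enhancer and promoter, and transcripts are terminated by an SV40 polyadenylation signal; the short SV40 large T antigen fragment annotated beside it is probably a remnant of the SV40 segment that carries this signal. Downstream of the promoter sit two full-length mCherry coding sequences in the same orientation, separated by a short gap that presumably encodes a linker, so that each polypeptide carries two fluorophores. The plasma membrane targeting sequence named in the insert description is not annotated in the feature table; a short unannotated stretch precedes the first mCherry and could hold it, but the record does not define its identity or position. The expression cassette is flanked by Gateway attB1 and attB2 sites, with an attB4 site upstream of the CMV enhancer, suggesting recombinational assembly at some stage even though the catalogue lists restriction enzyme cloning.

The stated purpose is brightness calibration. In the context of the associated number-and-brightness study of EGFR oligomerization, a membrane-anchored construct with a fixed two-fluorophore stoichiometry would serve as a dimer reference standard against which the molecular brightness of membrane proteins of unknown oligomeric state can be compared.
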