Features (pLannotate 1.2.2; 12 found; start..end, strand, type, name):
      1..21      +  protein_bind   attB4: mutant version of attB; core recombination site for the Gateway® BP reaction BP Clonase™
     82..385     +  enhancer       CMV enhancer: human cytomegalovirus immediate early enhancer
    386..589     +  promoter       CMV promoter: human cytomegalovirus (CMV) immediate early promoter
    617..637     +  protein_bind   attB1: mutant version of attB; core recombination site for the Gateway® BP reaction BP Clonase™
    698..1405    +  CDS            mCherry: mCherry is a basic (constitutively fluorescent) red fluorescent protein published in 2004, derived from Discosoma sp.. It is reported to be a very rapidly-maturing monomer with low acid sensitivity.
   1427..2134    +  CDS            mCherry: mCherry is a basic (constitutively fluorescent) red fluorescent protein published in 2004, derived from Discosoma sp.. It is reported to be a very rapidly-maturing monomer with low acid sensitivity.
   2165..2189    -  protein_bind   attB2: mutant version of attB; recombination site for the Gateway® BP reaction BP Clonase™
   2218..2339    -  polyA_signal   SV40 poly(A) signal: SV40 polyadenylation signal
   2362..2430    -  CDS            large T antigen (fragment): large T antigen from SV40 (simian virus 40)
   2626..3214    -  rep_origin     ori: high-copy-number ColE1/pMB1/pBR322/pUC origin of replication
   3385..4245    -  CDS            AmpR: β-lactamase; bla; confers resistance to ampicillin, carbenicillin, and related antibiotics
   4246..4350    -  promoter       AmpR promoter: bla
>Addgene plasmid #203782 | PMT-mCherry_2 | addgene full sequence | sequence record 400085 | Addgene NGS Result
CAACTTTGTATAGAAAAGTTGTAGTTATTAATAGTAATCAATTACGGGGTCATTAGTTCATAGCCCATAT
ATGGAGTTCCGCGTTACATAACTTACGGTAAATGGCCCGCCTGGCTGACCGCCCAACGACCCCCGCCCAT
TGACGTCAATAATGACGTATGTTCCCATAGTAACGCCAATAGGGACTTTCCATTGACGTCAATGGGTGGA
GTATTTACGGTAAACTGCCCACTTGGCAGTACATCAAGTGTATCATATGCCAAGTACGCCCCCTATTGAC
GTCAATGACGGTAAATGGCCCGCCTGGCATTATGCCCAGTACATGACCTTATGGGACTTTCCTACTTGGC
AGTACATCTACGTATTAGTCATCGCTATTACCATGGTGATGCGGTTTTGGCAGTACATCAATGGGCGTGG
ATAGCGGTTTGACTCACGGGGATTTCCAAGTCTCCACCCCATTGACGTCAATGGGAGTTTGTTTTGGCAC
CAAAATCAACGGGACTTTCCAAAATGTCGTAACAACTCCGCCCCATTGACGCAAATGGGCGGTAGGCGTG
TACGGTGGGAGGTCTATATAAGCAGAGCTGGTTTAGTGAACCGTCAGATCACCGGTCAAGTTTGTACAAA
AAAGCAGGCTGCCACCATGGGCTGCTTCTTCAGCAAGCGGCGGAAGGCCGACAAGGAGAGCACTAGTATG
GTGAGCAAGGGCGAGGAGGATAACATGGCCATCATCAAGGAGTTCATGCGCTTCAAGGTGCACATGGAGG
GCTCCGTGAACGGCCACGAGTTCGAGATCGAGGGCGAGGGCGAGGGCCGCCCCTACGAGGGCACCCAGAC
CGCCAAGCTGAAGGTGACCAAGGGTGGCCCCCTGCCCTTCGCCTGGGACATCCTGTCCCCTCAGTTCATG
TACGGCTCCAAGGCCTACGTGAAGCACCCCGCCGACATCCCCGACTACTTGAAGCTGTCCTTCCCCGAGG
GCTTCAAGTGGGAGCGCGTGATGAACTTCGAGGACGGCGGCGTGGTGACCGTGACCCAGGACTCCTCCCT
GCAGGACGGCGAGTTCATCTACAAGGTGAAGCTGCGCGGCACCAACTTCCCCTCCGACGGCCCCGTAATG
CAGAAGAAGACCATGGGCTGGGAGGCCTCCTCCGAGCGGATGTACCCCGAGGACGGCGCCCTGAAGGGCG
AGATCAAGCAGAGGCTGAAGCTGAAGGACGGCGGCCACTACGACGCTGAGGTCAAGACCACCTACAAGGC
CAAGAAGCCCGTGCAGCTGCCCGGCGCCTACAACGTCAACATCAAGTTGGACATCACCTCCCACAACGAG
GACTACACCATCGTGGAACAGTACGAACGCGCCGAGGGCCGCCACTCCACCGGCGGCATGGACGAGCTGT
ACAAGGGTGGCGGAGGGTCCGCTAGTATGGTGAGCAAGGGCGAGGAGGATAACATGGCCATCATCAAGGA
GTTCATGCGCTTCAAGGTGCACATGGAGGGCTCCGTGAACGGCCACGAGTTCGAGATCGAGGGCGAGGGC
GAGGGCCGCCCCTACGAGGGCACCCAGACCGCCAAGCTGAAGGTGACCAAGGGTGGCCCCCTGCCCTTCG
CCTGGGACATCCTGTCCCCTCAGTTCATGTACGGCTCCAAGGCCTACGTGAAGCACCCCGCCGACATCCC
CGACTACTTGAAGCTGTCCTTCCCCGAGGGCTTCAAGTGGGAGCGCGTGATGAACTTCGAGGACGGCGGC
GTGGTGACCGTGACCCAGGACTCCTCCCTGCAGGACGGCGAGTTCATCTACAAGGTGAAGCTGCGCGGCA
CCAACTTCCCCTCCGACGGCCCCGTAATGCAGAAGAAGACCATGGGCTGGGAGGCCTCCTCCGAGCGGAT
GTACCCCGAGGACGGCGCCCTGAAGGGCGAGATCAAGCAGAGGCTGAAGCTGAAGGACGGCGGCCACTAC
GACGCTGAGGTCAAGACCACCTACAAGGCCAAGAAGCCCGTGCAGCTGCCCGGCGCCTACAACGTCAACA
TCAAGTTGGACATCACCTCCCACAACGAGGACTACACCATCGTGGAACAGTACGAACGCGCCGAGGGCCG
CCACTCCACCGGCGGCATGGACGAGCTGTACAAGGGTGGCGGAGGGTCCGCTAGCTAAAAGCTTACCCAG
CTTTCTTGTACAAAGTGGTGATGGCCGGCCGCTTCGAGCAGACATGATAAGATACATTGATGAGTTTGGA
CAAACCACAACTAGAATGCAGTGAAAAAAATGCTTTATTTGTGAAATTTGTGATGCTATTGCTTTATTTG
TAACCATTATAAGCTGCAATAAACAAGTTAACAACAACAATTGCATTCATTTTATGTTTCAGGTTCAGGG
GGAGGTGTGGGAGGTTTTTTAAAGCAAGTAAAACCTCTACAAATGTGGTAGCGGCCGCGGCGCTCTTCCG
CTTCCTCGCTCACTGACTCGCTGCGCTCGGTCGTTCGGCTGCGGCGAGCGGTATCAGCTCACTCAAAGGC
GGTAATACGGTTATCCACAGAATCAGGGGATAACGCAGGAAAGAACATGTGAGCAAAAGGCCAGCAAAAG
GCCAGGAACCGTAAAAAGGCCGCGTTGCTGGCGTTTTTCCATAGGCTCCGCCCCCCTGACGAGCATCACA
AAAATCGACGCTCAAGTCAGAGGTGGCGAAACCCGACAGGACTATAAAGATACCAGGCGTTTCCCCCTGG
AAGCTCCCTCGTGCGCTCTCCTGTTCCGACCCTGCCGCTTACCGGATACCTGTCCGCCTTTCTCTCTTCG
GGAAGCGTGGCGCTTTCTCATAGCTCACGCTGTAGGTATCTCAGTTCGGTGTAGGTCGTTCGCTCCAAGC
TGGGCTGTGTGCACGAACCCCCCGTTCAGCCCGACCGCTGCGCCTTATCCGGTAACTATCGTCTTGAGTC
CAACCCGGTAAGACACGACTTATCGCCACTGGCAGCAGCCACTGGTAACAGGATTAGCAGAGCGAGGTAT
GTAGGCGGTGCTACAGAGTTCTTGAAGTGGTGGCCTAACTACGGCTACACTAGAAGAACAGTATTTGGTA
TCTGCGCTCTGCTGAAGCCAGTTACCTTCGGAAAAAGAGTTGGTAGCTCTTGATCCGGCAAACAAACCAC
CGCTGGTAGCGGTGGTTTTTTTGTTTGCAAGCAGCAGATTACGCGCAGAAAAAAAGGATCTCAAGAAGAT
CCTTTGATCTTTTCTACGGGGTCTGACGCTCAGTGGAACGAAAACTCACGTTAAGGGATTTTGGTCATGA
GATTATCAAAAAGGATCTTCACCTAGATCCTTTTAAATTAAAAATGAAGTTTTAAATCAATCTAAAGTAT
ATATGAGTAAACTTGGTCTGACAGTTACCAATGCTTAATCAGTGAGGCACCTATCTCAGCGATCTGTCTA
TTTCGTTCATCCATAGTTGCCTGACTCCCCGTCGTGTAGATAACTACGATACGGGAGGGCTTACCATCTG
GCCCCAGTGCTGCAATGATACCGCGAGACCCACGCTCACCGGCTCCAGATTTATCAGCAATAAACCAGCC
AGCCGGAAGGGCCGAGCGCAGAAGTGGTCCTGCAACTTTATCCGCCTCCATCCAGTCTATTAATTGTTGC
CGGGAAGCTAGAGTAAGTAGTTCGCCAGTTAATAGTTTGCGCAACGTTGTTGCCATTGCTACAGGCATCG
TGGTGTCACGCTCGTCGTTTGGTATGGCTTCATTCAGCTCCGGTTCCCAACGATCAAGGCGAGTTACATG
ATCCCCCATGTTGTGCAAAAAAGCGGTTAGCTCCTTCGGTCCTCCGATCGTTGTCAGAAGTAAGTTGGCC
GCAGTGTTATCACTCATGGTTATGGCAGCACTGCATAATTCTCTTACTGTCATGCCATCCGTAAGATGCT
TTTCTGTGACTGGTGAGTACTCAACCAAGTCATTCTGAGAATAGTGTATGCGGCGACCGAGTTGCTCTTG
CCCGGCGTCAATACGGGATAATACCGCGCCACATAGCAGAACTTTAAAAGTGCTCATCATTGGAAAACGT
TCTTCGGGGCGAAAACTCTCAAGGATCTTACCGCTGTTGAGATCCAGTTCGATGTAACCCACTCGTGCAC
CCAACTGATCTTCAGCATCTTTTACTTTCACCAGCGTTTCTGGGTGAGCAAAAACAGGAAGGCAAAATGC
CGCAAAAAAGGGAATAAGGGCGACACGGAAATGTTGAATACTCATACTCTTCCTTTTTCAATATTATTGA
AGCATTTATCAGGGTTATTGTCTCATGAGCGGATACATATTTGAATGTATTTAGAAAAATAAACAAATAG
GGGTTCCGCGCACATTTCCCCGAAAAGTGCCACCTGACGTCTAAGAAACCATTATTATCATGACATTAAC
CTATAAAAATAGGCGTATCACGAGGCCCTTTCGTCGGCGCGCCGCGGCCGC
